>Addgene plasmid #216592 | MECP2 in pENTR | addgene full sequence | sequence record 426894 | Addgene NGS Result
GCCTGGCAGTTCCCTACTCTCGCGTTAACGCTAGCATGGATGTTTTCCCAGTCACGACGTTGTAAAACGA
CGGCCAGTCTTAAGCTCGGGCCCCAAATAATGATTTTATTTTGACTGATAGTGACCTGTTCGTTGCAACA
AATTGATGAGCAATGCTTTTTTATAATGCCAACTTTGTACAAAAAAGCAGGCTCCGGCACCATGGTAGCT
GGGATGTTAGGGCTCAGGGAAGAAAAGTCAGAAGACCAGGACCTCCAGGGCCTCAAGGACAAACCCCTCA
AGTTTAAAAAGGTGAAGAAAGATAAGAAAGAAGAGAAAGAGGGCAAGCATGAGCCCGTGCAGCCATCAGC
CCACCACTCTGCTGAGCCCGCAGAGGCAGGCAAAGCAGAGACATCAGAAGGGTCAGGCTCCGCCCCGGCT
GTGCCGGAAGCTTCTGCCTCCCCCAAACAGCGGCGCTCCATCATCCGTGACCGGGGACCCATGTATGATG
ACCCCACCCTGCCTGAAGGCTGGACACGGAAGCTTAAGCAAAGGAAATCTGGCCGCTCTGCTGGGAAGTA
TGATGTGTATTTGATCAATCCCCAGGGAAAAGCCTTTCGCTCTAAAGTGGAGTTGATTGCGTACTTCGAA
AAGGTAGGCGACACATCCCTGGACCCTAATGATTTTGACTTCACGGTAACTGGGAGAGGGAGCCCCTCCC
GGCGAGAGCAGAAACCACCTAAGAAGCCCAAATCTCCCAAAGCTCCAGGAACTGGCAGAGGCCGGGGACG
CCCCAAAGGGAGCGGCACCACGAGACCCAAGGCGGCCACGTCAGAGGGTGTGCAGGTGAAAAGGGTCCTG
GAGAAAAGTCCTGGGAAGCTCCTTGTCAAGATGCCTTTTCAAACTTCGCCAGGGGGCAAGGCTGAGGGGG
GTGGGGCCACCACATCCACCCAGGTCATGGTGATCAAACGCCCCGGCAGGAAGCGAAAAGCTGAGGCCGA
CCCTCAGGCCATTCCCAAGAAACGGGGCCGAAAGCCGGGGAGTGTGGTGGCAGCCGCTGCCGCCGAGGCC
AAAAAGAAAGCCGTGAAGGAGTCTTCTATCCGATCTGTGCAGGAGACCGTACTCCCCATCAAGAAGCGCA
AGACCCGGGAGACGGTCAGCATCGAGGTCAAGGAAGTGGTGAAGCCCCTGCTGGTGTCCACCCTCGGTGA
GAAGAGCGGGAAAGGACTGAAGACCTGTAAGAGCCCTGGGCGGAAAAGCAAGGAGAGCAGCCCCAAGGGG
CGCAGCAGCAGCGCCTCCTCACCCCCCAAGAAGGAGCACCACCACCATCACCACCACTCAGAGTCCCCAA
AGGCCCCCGTGCCACTGCTCCCACCCCTGCCCCCACCTCCACCTGAGCCCGAGAGCTCCGAGGACCCCAC
CAGCCCCCCTGAGCCCCAGGACTTGAGCAGCAGCGTCTGCAAAGAGGAGAAGATGCCCAGAGGAGGCTCA
CTGGAGAGCGACGGCTGCCCCAAGGAGCCAGCTAAGACTCAGCCCGCGGTTGCCACCGCCGCCACGGCCG
CAGAAAAGTACAAACACCGAGGGGAGGGAGAGCGCAAAGACATTGTTTCATCCTCCATGCCAAGGCCAAA
CAGAGAGGAGCCTGTGGACAGCCGGACGCCCGTGACCGAGAGAGTTAGCTGATAGACCCAGCTTTCTTGT
ACAAAGTTGGCATTATAAAAAATAATTGCTCATCAATTTGTTGCAACGAACAGGTCACTATCAGTCAAAA
TAAAATCATTATTTGCCATCCAGCTGATATCCCCTATAGTGAGTCGTATTACATGGTCATAGCTGTTTCC
TGGCAGCTCTGGCCCGTGTCTCAAAATCTCTGATGTTACATTGCACAAGATAAAAATATATCATCATGCC
TCCTCTAGACCAGCCAGGACAGAAATGCCTCGACTTCGCTGCTACCCAAGGTTGCCGGGTGACGCACACC
GTGGAAACGGATGAAGGCACGAACCCAGTGGACATAAGCCTGTTCGGTTCGTAAGCTGTAATGCAAGTAG
CGTATGCGCTCACGCAACTGGTCCAGAACCTTGACCGAACGCAGCGGTGGTAACGGCGCAGTGGCGGTTT
TCATGGCTTGTTATGACTGTTTTTTTGGGGTACAGTCTATGCCTCGGGCATCCAAGCAGCAAGCGCGTTA
CGCCGTGGGTCGATGTTTGATGTTATGGAGCAGCAACGATGTTACGCAGCAGGGCAGTCGCCCTAAAACA
AAGTTAAACATTATGAGGGAAGCGGTGATCGCCGAAGTATCGACTCAACTATCAGAGGTAGTTGGCGTCA
TCGAGCGCCATCTCGAACCGACGTTGCTGGCCGTACATTTGTACGGCTCCGCAGTGGATGGCGGCCTGAA
GCCACACAGTGATATTGATTTGCTGGTTACGGTGACCGTAAGGCTTGATGAAACAACGCGGCGAGCTTTG
ATCAACGACCTTTTGGAAACTTCGGCTTCCCCTGGAGAGAGCGAGATTCTCCGCGCTGTAGAAGTCACCA
TTGTTGTGCACGACGACATCATTCCGTGGCGTTATCCAGCTAAGCGCGAACTGCAATTTGGAGAATGGCA
GCGCAATGACATTCTTGCAGGTATCTTCGAGCCAGCCACGATCGACATTGATCTGGCTATCTTGCTGACA
AAAGCAAGAGAACATAGCGTTGCCTTGGTAGGTCCAGCGGCGGAGGAACTCTTTGATCCGGTTCCTGAAC
AGGATCTATTTGAGGCGCTAAATGAAACCTTAACGCTATGGAACTCGCCGCCCGACTGGGCTGGCGATGA
GCGAAATGTAGTGCTTACGTTGTCCCGCATTTGGTACAGCGCAGTAACCGGCAAAATCGCGCCGAAGGAT
GTCGCTGCCGACTGGGCAATGGAGCGCCTGCCGGCCCAGTATCAGCCCGTCATACTTGAAGCTAGACAGG
CTTATCTTGGACAAGAAGAAGATCGCTTGGCCTCGCGCGCAGATCAGTTGGAAGAATTTGTCCACTACGT
GAAAGGCGAGATCACCAAGGTAGTCGGCAAATAACCCTCGAGCCACCCATGACCAAAATCCCTTAACGTG
AGTTACGCGTCGTTCCACTGAGCGTCAGACCCCGTAGAAAAGATCAAAGGATCTTCTTGAGATCCTTTTT
TTCTGCGCGTAATCTGCTGCTTGCAAACAAAAAAACCACCGCTACCAGCGGTGGTTTGTTTGCCGGATCA
AGAGCTACCAACTCTTTTTCCGAAGGTAACTGGCTTCAGCAGAGCGCAGATACCAAATACTGTTCTTCTA
GTGTAGCCGTAGTTAGGCCACCACTTCAAGAACTCTGTAGCACCGCCTACATACCTCGCTCTGCTAATCC
TGTTACCAGTGGCTGCTGCCAGTGGCGATAAGTCGTGTCTTACCGGGTTGGACTCAAGACGATAGTTACC
GGATAAGGCGCAGCGGTCGGGCTGAACGGGGGGTTCGTGCACACAGCCCAGCTTGGAGCGAACGACCTAC
ACCGAACTGAGATACCTACAGCGTGAGCTATGAGAAAGCGCCACGCTTCCCGAAGGGAGAAAGGCGGACA
GGTATCCGGTAAGCGGCAGGGTCGGAACAGGAGAGCGCACGAGGGAGCTTCCAGGGGGAAACGCCTGGTA
TCTTTATAGTCCTGTCGGGTTTCGCCACCTCTGACTTGAGCGTCGATTTTTGTGATGCTCGTCAGGGGGG
CGGAGCCTATGGAAAAACGCCAGCAACGCGGCCTTTTTACGGTTCCTGGCCTTTTGCTGGCCTTTTGCTC
ACATGTTCTTTCCTGCGTTATCCCCTGATTCTGTGGATAACCGTATTACCGCCTTTGAGTGAGCTGATAC
CGCTCGCCGCAGCCGAACGACCGAGCGCAGCGAGTCAGTGAGCGAGGAAGCGGAAGAGCGCCCAATACGC
AAACCGCCTCTCCCCGCGCGTTGGCCGATTCATTAATGCAGCTGGCACGACAGGTTTCCCGACTGGAAAG
CGGGCAGTGAGCGCAACGCAATTAATACGCGTACCGCTAGCCAGGAAGAGTTTGTAGAAACGCAAAAAGG
CCATCCGTCAGGATGGCCTTCTGCTTAGTTTGATGCCTGGCAGTTTATGGCGGGCGTCCTGCCCGCCACC
CTCCGGGCCGTTGCTTCACAACGTTCAAATCCGCTCCCGGCGGATTTGTCCTACTCAGGAGAGCGTTCAC
CGACAAACAACAGATAAAACGAAAGGCCCAGTCTTCCGACTGAGCCTTTCGTTTTATTTGAT
Features (pLannotate 1.2.2; 12 found; start..end, strand, type, name):
     42..78      -  CDS            lacZα (fragment): LacZα fragment of β-galactosidase; lacZ fragment
     94..193     +  protein_bind   attL1: mutant version of attL; recombination site for the Gateway® LR reaction LR Clonase™
    202..1659    +  CDS            MECP2: MECP2_HUMAN - Experimental evidence at protein level: Swiss-Prot protein existence level 1. Chromosomal protein that binds to methylated DNA. It can bind specifically to a single methyl-CpG pair. It is not influenced by sequences flanking the methyl-CpGs. Mediates transcriptional repression through interaction with histone deacetylase and the corepressor SIN3A. Binds both 5-methylcytosine (5mC) and 5-hydroxymethylcytosine (5hmC)- containing DNA, with a preference for 5-methylcytosine (5mC). From Homo sapiens (Human).
   1666..1765    -  protein_bind   attL2: mutant version of attL; recombination site for the Gateway® LR reaction LR Clonase™
   1783..1801    -  promoter       T7 promoter: promoter for bacteriophage T7 RNA polymerase
   1991..2014    +  promoter       Pc promoter (fragment): intI1 (promoter lies within the coding sequence); class 1 integron promoter
   2190..2246    +  CDS            GmR (fragment): gentamycin acetyltransferase; aacC1; confers resistance to gentamycin
   2253..3044    +  CDS            SmR: aminoglycoside adenylyltransferase (Murphy, 1985); aadA; confers resistance to spectinomycin and streptomycin
   3137..3725    +  rep_origin     ori: high-copy-number ColE1/pMB1/pBR322/pUC origin of replication
   3908..4000    +  CDS            lacI (fragment): lac repressor; lacI; The lac repressor binds to the lac operator to inhibit transcription in E. coli. This inhibition can be relieved by adding lactose or isopropyl-β-D-thiogalactopyranoside (IPTG).
   4055..4082    -  terminator     rrnB T2 terminator: transcription terminator T2 from the E. coli rrnB gene
   4214..4257    +  terminator     rrnB T1 terminator: Escherichia coli rrnB; transcription terminator T1 from the E. coli rrnB gene
