[The description below was written by a language model from this plasmid's Addgene catalogue record and pLannotate feature annotations shown in this document.]
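Description:
MECP2 in pENTR is a Gateway entry (donor) plasmid built on the pCR8-GW-TOPO backbone and carrying the human MECP2 coding sequence, which was inserted by Gibson cloning. It is propagated in E. coli from a high-copy ColE1/pUC-type origin. Selection is with spectinomycin, conferred by the aadA (SmR) aminoglycoside adenylyltransferase gene. Upstream of that gene lie a fragment of a class 1 integron Pc promoter and a short gentamicin acetyltransferase remnant, both apparently backbone vestiges. The sequenced record is about 4.3 kb, consistent with the stated backbone of roughly 2.8 kb plus an insert of roughly 1.5 kb.

The annotated MECP2 open reading frame spans about 1.46 kb and encodes the methyl-CpG-binding chromosomal protein that mediates transcriptional repression through histone deacetylase and SIN3A interactions. It sits between attL1 and attL2 sites, so an LR Clonase reaction can move it directionally into any attR-containing destination vector. According to the depositor, the insert includes a Kozak sequence that also encodes a linker, so the ORF can be transferred into N-terminal tagging destination vectors as well as untagged ones. The entry clone has no eukaryotic promoter, and expression therefore depends on the destination vector chosen. A T7 promoter lies just outside attL2, pointing back towards the insert, and rrnB T1 and T2 terminators upstream of attL1 insulate the cassette from read-through transcription. Small lacZα and lacI fragments are also annotated as backbone remnants, and M13 forward and reverse primer sites are listed for sequencing the insert. The record supports its use as a source clone for generating MECP2 expression constructs but does not specify downstream applications.
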