Addgene plasmid #216592: MECP2 in pENTR
Purpose: gateway cloning donor vector containing MECP2
Depositing lab: Douglas Allan & Christopher Loewen. Depositing organization: University of British Columbia.
Backbone
  Vector backbone: pCR8-GW-TOPO
  Backbone manufacturer: GenScript
  Backbone size w/o insert (bp): 2800
  Vector type: Gateway Entry Plasmid
Growth in bacteria
  Bacterial resistance: Spectinomycin, 50 μg/mL
  Growth temperature: 37°C
  Growth strain: DH5alpha
  Copy number: High Copy
Gene/Insert
  Gene/Insert name: MECP2
  Species: H. sapiens (human)
  Insert size (bp): 1500
  Entrez Gene: MECP2 (a.k.a. AUTSX3, MRX16, MRX79, MRXS13, MRXSL, PPMX, RS, RTS, RTT)
  Cloning method: Gibson Cloning
  Sequencing primers: 5′ M13 fwd; 3′ M13 rev
Terms and licenses: Academic/Nonprofit Terms; Industry Terms: Not Available to Industry
Depositor comments: insert contains a Kozak sequence that encodes a linker for cloning into N-terminal tagging pDEST vectors
How to cite: MECP2 in pENTR was a gift from Douglas Allan & Christopher Loewen (Addgene plasmid # 216592 ; http://n2t.net/addgene:216592 ; RRID:Addgene_216592)
